>Addgene plasmid #101776 | EGFP-BAF_L58R | addgene full sequence | sequence record 200183 | Addgene NGS Result
TCGACGGATCGGGAGATCTCCCGATCCCCTATGGTGCACTCTCAGTACAATCTGCTCTGATGCCGCATAG
TTAAGCCAGTATCTGCTCCCTGCTTGTGTGTTGGAGGTCGCTGAGTAGTGCGCGAGCAAAATTTAAGCTA
CAACAAGGCAAGGCTTGACCGACAATTGCATGAAGAATCTGCTTAGGGTTAGGCGTTTTGCGCTGCTTCG
CGATGTACGGGCCAGATATACGCGTTGACATTGATTATTGACTAGTTATTAATAGTAATCAATTACGGGG
TCATTAGTTCATAGCCCATATATGGAGTTCCGCGTTACATAACTTACGGTAAATGGCCCGCCTGGCTGAC
CGCCCAACGACCCCCGCCCATTGACGTCAATAATGACGTATGTTCCCATAGTAACGCCAATAGGGACTTT
CCATTGACGTCAATGGGTGGAGTATTTACGGTAAACTGCCCACTTGGCAGTACATCAAGTGTATCATATG
CCAAGTACGCCCCCTATTGACGTCAATGACGGTAAATGGCCCGCCTGGCATTATGCCCAGTACATGACCT
TATGGGACTTTCCTACTTGGCAGTACATCTACGTATTAGTCATCGCTATTACCATGGTGATGCGGTTTTG
GCAGTACATCAATGGGCGTGGATAGCGGTTTGACTCACGGGGATTTCCAAGTCTCCACCCCATTGACGTC
AATGGGAGTTTGTTTTGGCACCAAAATCAACGGGACTTTCCAAAATGTCGTAACAACTCCGCCCCATTGA
CGCAAATGGGCGGTAGGCGTGTACGGTGGGAGGTCTATATAAGCAGCGCGTTTTGCCTGTACTGGGTCTC
TCTGGTTAGACCAGATCTGAGCCTGGGAGCTCTCTGGCTAACTAGGGAACCCACTGCTTAAGCCTCAATA
AAGCTTGCCTTGAGTGCTTCAAGTAGTGTGTGCCCGTCTGTTGTGTGACTCTGGTAACTAGAGATCCCTC
AGACCCTTTTAGTCAGTGTGGAAAATCTCTAGCAGTGGCGCCCGAACAGGGACTTGAAAGCGAAAGGGAA
ACCAGAGGAGCTCTCTCGACGCAGGACTCGGCTTGCTGAAGCGCGCACGGCAAGAGGCGAGGGGCGGCGA
CTGGTGAGTACGCCAAAAATTTTGACTAGCGGAGGCTAGAAGGAGAGAGATGGGTGCGAGAGCGTCAGTA
TTAAGCGGGGGAGAATTAGATCGCGATGGGAAAAAATTCGGTTAAGGCCAGGGGGAAAGAAAAAATATAA
ATTAAAACATATAGTATGGGCAAGCAGGGAGCTAGAACGATTCGCAGTTAATCCTGGCCTGTTAGAAACA
TCAGAAGGCTGTAGACAAATACTGGGACAGCTACAACCATCCCTTCAGACAGGATCAGAAGAACTTAGAT
CATTATATAATACAGTAGCAACCCTCTATTGTGTGCATCAAAGGATAGAGATAAAAGACACCAAGGAAGC
TTTAGACAAGATAGAGGAAGAGCAAAACAAAAGTAAGACCACCGCACAGCAAGCGGCCGCTGATCTTCAG
ACCTGGAGGAGGAGATATGAGGGACAATTGGAGAAGTGAATTATATAAATATAAAGTAGTAAAAATTGAA
CCATTAGGAGTAGCACCCACCAAGGCAAAGAGAAGAGTGGTGCAGAGAGAAAAAAGAGCAGTGGGAATAG
GAGCTTTGTTCCTTGGGTTCTTGGGAGCAGCAGGAAGCACTATGGGCGCAGCGTCAATGACGCTGACGGT
ACAGGCCAGACAATTATTGTCTGGTATAGTGCAGCAGCAGAACAATTTGCTGAGGGCTATTGAGGCGCAA
CAGCATCTGTTGCAACTCACAGTCTGGGGCATCAAGCAGCTCCAGGCAAGAATCCTGGCTGTGGAAAGAT
ACCTAAAGGATCAACAGCTCCTGGGGATTTGGGGTTGCTCTGGAAAACTCATTTGCACCACTGCTGTGCC
TTGGAATGCTAGTTGGAGTAATAAATCTCTGGAACAGATTTGGAATCACACGACCTGGATGGAGTGGGAC
AGAGAAATTAACAATTACACAAGCTTAATACACTCCTTAATTGAAGAATCGCAAAACCAGCAAGAAAAGA
ATGAACAAGAATTATTGGAATTAGATAAATGGGCAAGTTTGTGGAATTGGTTTAACATAACAAATTGGCT
GTGGTATATAAAATTATTCATAATGATAGTAGGAGGCTTGGTAGGTTTAAGAATAGTTTTTGCTGTACTT
TCTATAGTGAATAGAGTTAGGCAGGGATATTCACCATTATCGTTTCAGACCCACCTCCCAACCCCGAGGG
GACCCGACAGGCCCGAAGGAATAGAAGAAGAAGGTGGAGAGAGAGACAGAGACAGATCCATTCGATTAGT
GAACGGATCGGCACTGCGTGCGCCAATTCTGCAGACAAATGGCAGTATTCATCCACAATTTTAAAAGAAA
AGGGGGGATTGGGGGGTACAGTGCAGGGGAAAGAATAGTAGACATAATAGCAACAGACATACAAACTAAA
GAATTACAAAAACAAATTACAAAAATTCAAAATTTTCGGGTTTATTACAGGGACAGCAGAGATCCAGTTT
GGTTAATTAGCTAGCTAGGTCTTGAAAGGAGTGGGAATTGGCTCCGGTGCCCGTCAGTGGGCAGAGCGCA
CATCGCCCACAGTCCCCGAGAAGTTGGGGGGAGGGGTCGGCAATTGATCCGGTGCCTAGAGAAGGTGGCG
CGGGGTAAACTGGGAAAGTGATGTCGTGTACTGGCTCCGCCTTTTTCCCGAGGGTGGGGGAGAACCGTAT
ATAAGTGCAGTAGTCGCCGTGAACGTTCTTTTTCGCAACGGGTTTGCCGCCAGAACACAGGAGAATTCTC
TAGAGCCACCATGGTGAGCAAGGGCGAGGAGCTGTTCACCGGGGTGGTGCCCATCCTGGTCGAGCTGGAC
GGCGACGTAAACGGCCACAAGTTCAGCGTGTCCGGCGAGGGCGAGGGCGATGCCACCTATGGTAAGCTTA
CCCTGAAGTTCATCTGCACCACCGGCAAGCTGCCCGTGCCCTGGCCCACCCTCGTGACCACCCTGACCTA
CGGCGTGCAGTGCTTCAGCCGCTACCCCGACCACATGAAGCAGCACGACTTTTTCAAGTCCGCCATGCCC
GAAGGCTACGTCCAGGAGCGCACCATCTTCTTTAAGGACGACGGCAACTACAAGACCCGCGCCGAGGTGA
AGTTCGAGGGCGACACCCTGGTGAACCGCATCGAGCTGAAGGGCATCGACTTCAAGGAGGACGGCAACAT
CCTGGGGCACAAGCTGGAGTACAACTACAACAGCCACAACGTCTATATCATGGCCGACAAGCAGAAGAAC
GGCATCAAGGTGAACTTCAAGATCCGCCACAACATCGAGGACGGCAGCGTGCAGCTCGCCGACCACTACC
AGCAGAACACCCCCATCGGCGACGGCCCCGTGCTGCTGCCCGACAACCACTACCTGAGCACCCAGTCCGC
CCTGAGCAAAGACCCCAACGAGAAGCGCGATCACATGGTCCTGCTGGAGTTCGTGACCGCCGCCGGGATC
ACTCTCGGCATGGACGAGCTGTACAAGTACTCAGATCTCGAGCTCAAGCTTCGAATTCTGCAGTCGACGA
GCAGTCATCATCATCATCATCACAGCAGCGGCCTGGTGCCGCGCGGCAGCCATACCGGTATGACAACCTC
CCAAAAGCACCGAGACTTCGTGGCAGAGCCCATGGGGGAGAAGCCAGTGGGGAGCCTGGCTGGGATTGGT
GAAGTCCTGGGCAAGAAGCTGGAGGAAAGGGGTTTTGACAAGGCCTATGTTGTCCTTGGCCAGTTTCTGG
TGCTAAAGAAAGATGAAGACCGCTTCCGGGAATGGCTGAAAGACACTTGTGGCGCCAACGCCAAGCAGTC
CCGGGACTGCTTCGGATGCCTTCGAGAGTGGTGTGATGCCTTCTTGTAGGGATCCGAATTCCGATCCAGT
GTGCTGGAATTAATTCGCTGTCTGCGAGGGCCAGCTGTTGGGGTGAGTACTCCCTCTCAAAAGCGGGCAT
GACTTCTGCGCTAAGATTGTCAGTTTCCAAAAACGAGGAGGATTTGATATTCACCTGGCCCGCGGTGATG
CCTTTGAGGGTGGCCGCGTCCATCTGGTCAGAAAAGACAATCTTTTTGTTGTCAAGCTTGAGGTGTGGCA
GGCTTGAGATCTGGCCATACACTTGAGTGACAATGACATCCACTTTGCCTTTCTCTCCACAGGTGTCCAC
TCCCAGGTCCAACTGCAGGTCGAGCATGCATCTAGGGCGGCCAATTCCGCCCCTCTCCCCCCCCCCCCTA
ACGTTACTGGCCGAAGCCGCTTGGAATAAGGCCGGTGTGCGTTTGTCTATATGTTATTTTCCACCATATT
GCCGTCTTTTGGCAATGTGAGGGCCCGGAAACCTGGCCCTGTCTTCTTGACGAGCATTCCTAGGGGTCTT
TCCCCTCTCGCCAAAGGAATGCAAGGTCTGTTGAATGTCGTGAAGGAAGCAGTTCCTCTGGAAGCTTCTT
GAAGACAAACAACGTCTGTAGCGACCCTTTGCAGGCAGCGGAACCCCCCACCTGGCGACAGGTGCCTCTG
CGGCCAAAAGCCACGTGTATAAGATACACCTGCAAAGGCGGCACAACCCCAGTGCCACGTTGTGAGTTGG
ATAGTTGTGGAAAGAGTCAAATGGCTCTCCTCAAGCGTATTCAACAAGGGGCTGAAGGATGCCCAGAAGG
TACCCCATTGTATGGGATCTGATCTGGGGCCTCGGTGCACATGCTTTACATGTGTTTAGTCGAGGTTAAA
AAAACGTCTAGGCCCCCCGAACCACGGGGACGTGGTTTTCCTTTGAAAAACACGATGATAAGCTTGCCAC
AACCCACAAGGAGACGACCTTCCATGGCCAAGCCTTTGTCTCAAGAAGAATCCACCCTCATTGAAAGAGC
AACGGCTACAATCAACAGCATCCCCATCTCTGAAGACTACAGCGTCGCCAGCGCAGCTCTCTCTAGCGAC
GGCCGCATCTTCACTGGTGTCAATGTATATCATTTTACTGGGGGACCTTGTGCAGAACTCGTGGTGCTGG
GCACTGCTGCTGCTGCGGCAGCTGGCAACCTGACTTGTATCGTCGCGATCGGAAATGAGAACAGGGGCAT
CTTGAGCCCCTGCGGACGGTGCCGACAGGTGCTTCTCGATCTGCATCCTGGGATCAAAGCCATAGTGAAG
GACAGTGATGGACAGCCGACGGCAGTTGGGATTCGTGAATTGCTGCCCTCTGGTTATGTGTGGGAGGGCT
AACGATATCAAGCTTATCGGTAATCAACCTCTGGATTACAAAATTTGTGAAAGATTGACTGGTATTCTTA
ACTATGTTGCTCCTTTTACGCTATGTGGATACGCTGCTTTAATGCCTTTGTATCATGCTATTGCTTCCCG
TATGGCTTTCATTTTCTCCTCCTTGTATAAATCCTGGTTGCTGTCTCTTTATGAGGAGTTGTGGCCCGTT
GTCAGGCAACGTGGCGTGGTGTGCACTGTGTTTGCTGACGCAACCCCCACTGGTTGGGGCATTGCCACCA
CCTGTCAGCTCCTTTCCGGGACTTTCGCTTTCCCCCTCCCTATTGCCACGGCGGAACTCATCGCCGCCTG
CCTTGCCCGCTGCTGGACAGGGGCTCGGCTGTTGGGCACTGACAATTCCGTGGTGTTGTCGGGGAAATCA
TCGTCCTTTCCTTGGCTGCTCGCCTGTGTTGCCACCTGGATTCTGCGCGGGACGTCCTTCTGCTACGTCC
CTTCGGCCCTCAATCCAGCGGACCTTCCTTCCCGCGGCCTGCTGCCGGCTCTGCGGCCTCTTCCGCGTCT
TCGCCTTCGCCCTCAGACGAGTCGGATCTCCCTTTGGGCCGCCTCCCCGCATCGATACCGTCGACCTCGA
GACCTAGAAAAACATGGAGCAATCACAAGTAGCAATACAGCAGCTACCAATGCTGATTGTGCCTGGCTAG
AAGCACAAGAGGAGGAGGAGGTGGGTTTTCCAGTCACACCTCAGGTACCTTTAAGACCAATGACTTACAA
GGCAGCTGTAGATCTTAGCCACTTTTTAAAAGAAAAGGGGGGACTGGAAGGGCTAATTCACTCCCAACGA
AGACAAGATATCCTTGATCTGTGGATCTACCACACACAAGGCTACTTCCCTGATTGGCAGAACTACACAC
CAGGGCCAGGGATCAGATATCCACTGACCTTTGGATGGTGCTACAAGCTAGTACCAGTTGAGCAAGAGAA
GGTAGAAGAAGCCAATGAAGGAGAGAACACCCGCTTGTTACACCCTGTGAGCCTGCATGGGATGGATGAC
CCGGAGAGAGAAGTATTAGAGTGGAGGTTTGACAGCCGCCTAGCATTTCATCACATGGCCCGAGAGCTGC
ATCCGGACTGTACTGGGTCTCTCTGGTTAGACCAGATCTGAGCCTGGGAGCTCTCTGGCTAACTAGGGAA
CCCACTGCTTAAGCCTCAATAAAGCTTGCCTTGAGTGCTTCAAGTAGTGTGTGCCCGTCTGTTGTGTGAC
TCTGGTAACTAGAGATCCCTCAGACCCTTTTAGTCAGTGTGGAAAATCTCTAGCAGGGCCCGTTTAAACC
CGCTGATCAGCCTCGACTGTGCCTTCTAGTTGCCAGCCATCTGTTGTTTGCCCCTCCCCCGTGCCTTCCT
TGACCCTGGAAGGTGCCACTCCCACTGTCCTTTCCTAATAAAATGAGGAAATTGCATCGCATTGTCTGAG
TAGGTGTCATTCTATTCTGGGGGGTGGGGTGGGGCAGGACAGCAAGGGGGAGGATTGGGAAGACAATAGC
AGGCATGCTGGGGATGCGGTGGGCTCTATGGCTTCTGAGGCGGAAAGAACCAGCTGGGGCTCTAGGGGGT
ATCCCC
[124 nt withheld, positions 6937-7060]
C
[91 nt withheld, positions 7062-7152]
A
[49 nt withheld, positions 7154-7202]
CCTTTGACGTTGGAGTCCACGTTCTTT
[37 nt withheld, positions 7230-7266]
ACCCTATCTCGGTCTATTCTTTTGATTTATAAGGGATTTTGCCGATTTCGGCCTATTGGTTAAAAAATGA
GCTGATTTAACAAAAATTTAACGCGAATTAATTCTGTGGAATGTGTGTCAGTTAGGGTGTGGAAAGTCCC
CAGGCTCCCCAGCAGGCAGAAGTATGCAAAGCATGCATCTCAATTAGTCAGCAACCAGGTGTGGAAAGTC
CCCAGGCTCCCCAGCAGGCAGAAGTATGCAAAGCATGCATCTCAATTAGTCAGCAACCATAGTCCCGCCC
CTAACTCCGCCCATCCCGCCCCTAACTCCGCCCAGTTCCGCCCATTCTCCGCCCCATGGCTGACTAATTT
TTTTTATTTATGCAGAGGCCGAGGCCGCCTCTGCCTCTGAGCTATTCCAGAAGTAGTGAGGAGGCTTTTT
TGGAGGCCTAGGCTTTTGCAAAAAGCTCCCGGGAGCTTGTATATCCATTTTCGGATCTGATCAGCACGTG
TTGACAATTAATCATCGGCATAGTATATCGGCATAGTATAATACGACAAGGTGAGGAACTAAACCATGGC
CAAGTTGACCAGTGCCGTTCCGGTGCTCACCGCGCGCGACGTCGCCGGAGCGGTCGAGTTCTGGACCGAC
CGGCTCGGGTTCTCCCGGGACTTCGTGGAGGACGACTTCGCCGGTGTGGTCCGGGACGACGTGACCCTGT
TCATCAGCGCGGTCCAGGACCAGGTGGTGCCGGACAACACCCTGGCCTGGGTGTGGGTGCGCGGCCTGGA
CGAGCTGTACGCCGAGTGGTCGGAGGTCGTGTCCACGAACTTCCGGGACGCCTCCGGGCCGGCCATGACC
GAGATCGGCGAGCAGCCGTGGGGGCGGGAGTTCGCCCTGCGCGACCCGGCCGGCAACTGCGTGCACTTCG
TGGCCGAGGAGCAGGACTGACACGTGCTACGAGATTTCGATTCCACCGCCGCCTTCTATGAAAGGTTGGG
CTTCGGAATCGTTTTCCGGGACGCCGGCTGGATGATCCTCCAGCGCGGGGATCTCATGCTGGAGTTCTTC
GCCCACCCCAACTTGTTTATTGCAGCTTATAATGGTTACAAATAAAGCAATAGCATCACAAATTTCACAA
ATAAAGCATTTTTTTCACTGCATTCTAGTTGTGGTTTGTCCAAACTCATCAATGTATCTTATCATGTCTG
TATACCGTCGACCTCTAGCTAGAGCTTGGCGTAATCATGGTCATAGCTGTTTCCTGTGTGAAATTGTTAT
CCGCTCACAATTCCACACAACATACGAGCCGGAAGCATAAAGTGTAAAGCCTGGGGTGCCTAATGAGTGA
GCTAACTCACATTAATTGCGTTGCGCTCACTGCCCGCTTTCCAGTCGGGAAACCTGTCGTGCCAGCTGCA
TTAATGAATCGGCCAACGCGCGGGGAGAGGCGGTTTGCGTATTGGGCGCTCTTCCGCTTCCTCGCTCACT
GACTCGCTGCGCTCGGTCGTTCGGCTGCGGCGAGCGGTATCAGCTCACTCAAAGGCGGTAATACGGTTAT
CCACAGAATCAGGGGATAACGCAGGAAAGAACATGTGAGCAAAAGGCCAGCAAAAGGCCAGGAACCGTAA
AAAGGCCGCGTTGCTGGCGTTTTTCCATAGGCTCCGCCCCCCTGACGAGCATCACAAAAATCGACGCTCA
AGTCAGAGGTGGCGAAACCCGACAGGACTATAAAGATACCAGGCGTTTCCCCCTGGAAGCTCCCTCGTGC
GCTCTCCTGTTCCGACCCTGCCGCTTACCGGATACCTGTCCGCCTTTCTCCCTTCGGGAAGCGTGGCGCT
TTCTCATAGCTCACGCTGTAGGTATCTCAGTTCGGTGTAGGTCGTTCGCTCCAAGCTGGGCTGTGTGCAC
GAACCCCCCGTTCAGCCCGACCGCTGCGCCTTATCCGGTAACTATCGTCTTGAGTCCAACCCGGTAAGAC
ACGACTTATCGCCACTGGCAGCAGCCACTGGTAACAGGATTAGCAGAGCGAGGTATGTAGGCGGTGCTAC
AGAGTTCTTGAAGTGGTGGCCTAACTACGGCTACACTAGAAGAACAGTATTTGGTATCTGCGCTCTGCTG
AAGCCAGTTACCTTCGGAAAAAGAGTTGGTAGCTCTTGATCCGGCAAACAAACCACCGCTGGTAGCGGTG
GTTTTTTTGTTTGCAAGCAGCAGATTACGCGCAGAAAAAAAGGATCTCAAGAAGATCCTTTGATCTTTTC
TACGGGGTCTGACGCTCAGTGGAACGAAAACTCACGTTAAGGGATTTTGGTCATGAGATTATCAAAAAGG
ATCTTCACCTAGATCCTTTTAAATTAAAAATGAAGTTTTAAATCAATCTAAAGTATATATGAGTAAACTT
GGTCTGACAGTTACCAATGCTTAATCAGTGAGGCACCTATCTCAGCGATCTGTCTATTTCGTTCATCCAT
AGTTGCCTGACTCCCCGTCGTGTAGATAACTACGATACGGGAGGGCTTACCATCTGGCCCCAGTGCTGCA
ATGATACCGCGAGACCCACGCTCACCGGCTCCAGATTTATCAGCAATAAACCAGCCAGCCGGAAGGGCCG
AGCGCAGAAGTGGTCCTGCAACTTTATCCGCCTCCATCCAGTCTATTAATTGTTGCCGGGAAGCTAGAGT
AAGTAGTTCGCCAGTTAATAGTTTGCGCAACGTTGTTGCCATTGCTACAGGCATCGTGGTGTCACGCTCG
TCGTTTGGTATGGCTTCATTCAGCTCCGGTTCCCAACGATCAAGGCGAGTTACATGATCCCCCATGTTGT
GCAAAAAAGCGGTTAGCTCCTTCGGTCCTCCGATCGTTGTCAGAAGTAAGTTGGCCGCAGTGTTATCACT
CATGGTTATGGCAGCACTGCATAATTCTCTTACTGTCATGCCATCCGTAAGATGCTTTTCTGTGACTGGT
GAGTACTCAACCAAGTCATTCTGAGAATAGTGTATGCGGCGACCGAGTTGCTCTTGCCCGGCGTCAATAC
GGGATAATACCGCGCCACATAGCAGAACTTTAAAAGTGCTCATCATTGGAAAACGTTCTTCGGGGCGAAA
ACTCTCAAGGATCTTACCGCTGTTGAGATCCAGTTCGATGTAACCCACTCGTGCACCCAACTGATCTTCA
GCATCTTTTACTTTCACCAGCGTTTCTGGGTGAGCAAAAACAGGAAGGCAAAATGCCGCAAAAAAGGGAA
TAAGGGCGACACGGAAATGTTGAATACTCATACTCTTCCTTTTTCAATATTATTGAAGCATTTATCAGGG
TTATTGTCTCATGAGCGGATACATATTTGAATGTATTTAGAAAAATAAACAAATAGGGGTTCCGCGCACA
TTTCCCCGAAAAGTGCCACCTGACG
Features (pLannotate 1.2.2; 36 found; start..end, strand, type, name):
     30..82      -  misc_feature   bom (fragment): basis of mobility region from pBR322
    237..616     +  enhancer       CMV enhancer: human cytomegalovirus immediate early enhancer
    617..816     +  promoter       CMV promoter: human cytomegalovirus (CMV) immediate early promoter
    834..1014    +  LTR            5' LTR (truncated): truncated 5' long terminal repeat (LTR) from HIV-1
   1061..1186    +  misc_feature   HIV-1 Ψ: packaging signal of human immunodeficiency virus type 1
   1170..1533    +  CDS            HIV-1 gag (fragment): gag protein from human immunodeficiency virus 1; gag
   1679..1912    +  misc_feature   RRE: The Rev response element (RRE) of HIV-1 allows for Rev-dependent mRNA export from the nucleus to the cytoplasm.
   2289..2389    +  CDS            Rev (fragment): human immunodeficiency virus 1 (HIV-1) Rev protein; rev; enhances nuclear export of unspliced and incompletely spliced viral mRNAs
   2439..2556    +  misc_feature   cPPT/CTS: central polypurine tract and central termination sequence of HIV-1
   2605..2623    +  CDS            small t antigen (fragment): SV40 (simian virus 40) small t antigen
   2649..2860    +  promoter       EF-1α core promoter: core promoter for human elongation factor EF-1α
   2881..3597    +  CDS            EGFP: EGFP is a basic (constitutively fluorescent) green fluorescent protein published in 1996, derived from Aequorea victoria. It is reported to be a rapidly-maturing weak dimer with moderate acid sensitivity.
   3599..3639    +  misc_feature   MCS (fragment): multiple cloning site
   3673..3690    +  CDS            thrombin site: thrombin recognition and cleavage site
   3700..3966    +  CDS            BANF1: BAF_HUMAN - Also known as BAF, BCRG1. Experimental evidence at protein level: Swiss-Prot protein existence level 1. (Microbial infection) In case of poxvirus infection, has an antiviral activity by blocking viral DNA replication. From Homo sapiens (Human).
   4033..4262    +  intron         chimeric intron: chimera between introns from adenovirus and immunoglobulin heavy chain genes
   4429..4891    +  misc_feature   IRES: internal ribosome entry site (IRES) of the encephalomyocarditis virus (EMCV)
   4924..5322    +  CDS            BSD: blasticidin S deaminase; Aspergillus terreus BSD; confers resistance to blasticidin
   5342..5930    +  misc_feature   WPRE: woodchuck hepatitis virus posttranscriptional regulatory element
   5867..6448    +  CDS            nef (fragment): NEF_HV1H2 - Experimental evidence at protein level: Swiss-Prot protein existence level 1. Extracellular Nef protein targets CD4(+) T-lymphocytes for apoptosis by interacting with CXCR4 surface receptors. From Human immunodeficiency virus type 1 group M subtype B (isolate HXB2) (HIV-1).
   6455..6635    +  LTR            5' LTR (truncated): truncated 5' long terminal repeat (LTR) from HIV-1
   6667..6891    +  polyA_signal   bGH poly(A) signal: bovine growth hormone polyadenylation signal
   6895..6916    +  promoter       SV40 promoter (fragment): SV40 enhancer and early promoter
   6937..7365    +  rep_origin     f1 ori (sequence partly withheld): f1 bacteriophage origin of replication; arrow indicates direction of (+) strand synthesis
   7379..7708    +  promoter       SV40 promoter: SV40 enhancer and early promoter
   7756..7803    +  promoter       EM7 promoter: synthetic bacterial promoter&nbsp
   7822..8196    +  CDS            BleoR: antibiotic-binding protein; Sh ble from Streptoalloteichus hindustanus; confers resistance to bleomycin, phleomycin, and Zeocin™
   8206..8331    +  CDS            ble (fragment): BLE_KLEPN - Experimental evidence at protein level: Swiss-Prot protein existence level 1. Binding protein with a strong affinity to the bleomycin family of antibiotics. Binds to CL990; an antimitotic-antibiotic compound. From Klebsiella pneumoniae.
   8326..8447    +  polyA_signal   SV40 poly(A) signal: SV40 polyadenylation signal
   8518..8540    -  protein_bind   lac operator (fragment): The lac repressor binds to the lac operator to inhibit transcription in E. coli. This inhibition can be relieved by adding lactose or isopropyl-β-D-thiogalactopyranoside (IPTG). lac repressor encoded by lacI
   8544..8574    -  promoter       lac promoter: promoter for the E. coli lac operon
   8589..8610    -  protein_bind   CAP binding site: CAP binding activates transcription in the presence of cAMP. E. coli catabolite activator protein
   8623..8715    -  CDS            lacI (fragment): lac repressor; lacI; The lac repressor binds to the lac operator to inhibit transcription in E. coli. This inhibition can be relieved by adding lactose or isopropyl-β-D-thiogalactopyranoside (IPTG).
   8898..9486    -  rep_origin     ori: high-copy-number ColE1/pMB1/pBR322/pUC origin of replication
   9657..10517   -  CDS            AmpR: β-lactamase; bla; confers resistance to ampicillin, carbenicillin, and related antibiotics
  10518..10622   -  promoter       AmpR promoter: bla
