[The description below was written by a language model from this plasmid's Addgene catalogue record and pLannotate feature annotations shown in this document.]
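Description:
EGFP-BAF_L58R is a lentiviral mammalian expression plasmid that delivers an EGFP-tagged mutant of human barrier-to-autointegration factor (BAF, gene BANF1) carrying the L58R substitution. It was built by Gibson cloning into an existing lentiviral backbone. In bacteria it is maintained through a high-copy ColE1/pUC-type origin with ampicillin resistance (AmpR), and an f1 origin is also present. The catalogue gives a total size of 10,667 bp, while the sequenced record behind the feature table is 10,651 nt, a small discrepancy that the record does not explain.

The viral portion has the layout typical of a third-generation transfer vector. A CMV enhancer/promoter drives a truncated HIV-1 5' LTR, followed by the Ψ packaging signal with a gag fragment, the RRE for Rev-dependent nuclear export of the genomic RNA, and the cPPT/CTS. A second truncated LTR and a bGH polyadenylation signal close the unit.

Between the LTRs, an EF-1α core promoter transcribes EGFP fused at the N terminus of the 267 bp BANF1 coding sequence. The two are joined by a linker containing residual multiple cloning site sequence and an annotated thrombin cleavage site. Downstream, a chimeric intron and an EMCV IRES allow translation of blasticidin S deaminase from the same transcript, so that blasticidin selection enriches for cells expressing the fusion. A WPRE enhances transcript expression. Outside the viral cassette, an SV40/EM7-driven bleomycin/Zeocin resistance gene is annotated, though only blasticidin is listed as the selectable marker.

The stated purpose is expression of EGFP-tagged BAF L58R in human cells. The green fluorescent tag permits imaging of the mutant protein, and the associated study concerns how DNA cross-bridging shapes a single nucleus from mitotic chromosomes. The record does not state the functional effect of the L58R mutation.
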