Addgene plasmid #101776: EGFP-BAF_L58R
Purpose: Expresses EGFP tagged mutant BAF (L58R) in human cells
Depositing lab: Daniel Gerlich. Depositing organization: Institut fuer Molekulare Biotechnologie (IMBA). Publication: DNA Cross-Bridging Shapes a Single Nucleus from a Set of Mitotic Chromosomes. Samwer M, Schneider MWG, Hoefler R, Schmalhorst PS, Jude JG, Zuber J, Gerlich DW. Cell. 2017 Aug 24;170(5):956-972.e23. doi: 10.1016/j.cell.2017.07.038. PubMed 28841419.
Backbone
  Vector backbone: Addgene plasmid # 52962
  Backbone manufacturer: Feng Zhang
  Backbone size w/o insert (bp): 10400
  Total vector size (bp): 10667
  Vector type: Mammalian Expression, Lentiviral
  Selectable markers: Blasticidin
Growth in bacteria
  Bacterial resistance: Ampicillin, 100 μg/mL
  Growth temperature: 37°C
  Growth strain: NEB Stable
  Copy number: High Copy
Gene/Insert
  Gene/Insert name: BAF (BANF1)
  Species: H. sapiens (human)
  Insert size (bp): 267
  Mutation: L58R mutation
  Entrez Gene: BANF1 (a.k.a. BAF, BCRP1, D14S1460, NGPS)
  Promoter: EF1a
  Tag / fusion protein: EGFP (N terminal on backbone)
  Cloning method: Gibson Cloning
  Sequencing primers: 5′ CATGCCCGCTTTTGAGA; 3′ TAAGTGCAGTAGTCGCCGTGAACGT
Terms and licenses: Academic/Nonprofit Terms; Industry Terms: Not Available to Industry
How to cite: EGFP-BAF_L58R was a gift from Daniel Gerlich (Addgene plasmid # 101776 ; http://n2t.net/addgene:101776 ; RRID:Addgene_101776)
